Addgene plasmid #63213: pAV10
Purpose: (Empty Backbone) pUC19 backbone (Amp), contains an RFP flanked by BsaI sites with CAGT & TTTT overhangs for TU assembly using yGG. NotI or FseI sites for TU digest.
Depositing lab: Jef Boeke. Depositing organization: Johns Hopkins University and School of Medicine. Publication: Yeast Golden Gate (yGG) for the Efficient Assembly of S. cerevisiae Transcription Units. Agmon N, Mitchell LA, Cai Y, Ikushima S, Chuang J, Zheng A, Choi WJ, Martin JA, Caravelli K, Stracquadanio G, Boeke JD. ACS Synth Biol. 2015 Jul 17;4(7):853-9. doi: 10.1021/sb500372z. Epub 2015 Mar 23. PubMed 25756291.
Backbone
  Vector backbone: pUC19
  Backbone size (bp): 2900
  Modifications to backbone: BsaI and BsmBI sites removed from backbone, RFP cloned into the MCS, flanked by BsaI sites for cloning TUs using yGG assmebly
  Vector type: Bacterial Expression, Synthetic Biology
Growth in bacteria
  Bacterial resistance: Ampicillin, 100 μg/mL
  Growth temperature: 37°C
  Growth strain: Top10
  Growth instructions: Grows as red/pink colonies
  Copy number: Low Copy
Gene/Insert
  Cloning method: Restriction Enzyme
  Sequencing primers: 5′ M13R; 3′ M13F
Terms and licenses: Academic/Nonprofit Terms; Industry Terms: Not Available to Industry
How to cite: pAV10 was a gift from Jef Boeke (Addgene plasmid # 63213 ; http://n2t.net/addgene:63213 ; RRID:Addgene_63213)
