[The description below was written by a language model from this plasmid's Addgene catalogue record and pLannotate feature annotations shown in this document.]
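Description:
pAV10 is an empty acceptor vector for yeast Golden Gate (yGG) assembly of Saccharomyces cerevisiae transcription units (TUs). It is built on a pUC19 backbone from which the native BsaI and BsmBI sites were removed so that these type IIS enzymes cut only where intended. It is maintained in E. coli under ampicillin selection (AmpR/β-lactamase with its own promoter) and replicates from a ColE1/pUC-type origin. The feature table annotates this origin as high-copy, whereas the catalogue entry lists the plasmid as low copy. The annotated sequence (3,860 nt) also contains an f1 phage origin, a T7 promoter next to a remnant of the pUC multiple cloning site, and a lacZα fragment. The f1 origin and T7 promoter are not typical of unmodified pUC19 and are not explained by the record.

The placeholder insert is an mRFP1 cassette cloned into the multiple cloning site and driven by its own lac promoter with CAP binding site and lac operator. A second copy of these lac regulatory elements lies upstream as part of the backbone. According to the record, the RFP cassette is flanked by BsaI sites that leave CAGT and TTTT overhangs. In a yGG reaction, BsaI digestion releases the RFP and the matching overhangs accept the TU parts in a defined orientation. Because the parental plasmid gives red or pink colonies, correct assemblies can be picked out as colonies that have lost the colour. NotI or FseI sites allow the finished TU to be excised for downstream use. The vector carries no annotated yeast origin or yeast selectable marker, so it serves as a bacterial assembly and storage vehicle rather than a yeast shuttle plasmid.
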