Features (pLannotate 1.2.2; 16 found; start..end, strand, type, name):
      2..94      +  CDS            lacI (fragment): lac repressor; lacI; The lac repressor binds to the lac operator to inhibit transcription in E. coli. This inhibition can be relieved by adding lactose or isopropyl-β-D-thiogalactopyranoside (IPTG).
    107..128     +  protein_bind   CAP binding site: CAP binding activates transcription in the presence of cAMP. E. coli catabolite activator protein
    143..173     +  promoter       lac promoter: promoter for the E. coli lac operon
    181..197     +  protein_bind   lac operator: The lac repressor binds to the lac operator to inhibit transcription in E. coli. This inhibition can be relieved by adding lactose or isopropyl-β-D-thiogalactopyranoside (IPTG). lac repressor encoded by lacI
    240..258     +  promoter       T7 promoter: promoter for bacteriophage T7 RNA polymerase
    261..295     -  misc_feature   MCS (fragment): pUC18/19 multiple cloning site
    323..412     +  CDS            lacI (fragment): lac repressor; lacI; The lac repressor binds to the lac operator to inhibit transcription in E. coli. This inhibition can be relieved by adding lactose or isopropyl-β-D-thiogalactopyranoside (IPTG).
    425..446     +  protein_bind   CAP binding site: CAP binding activates transcription in the presence of cAMP. E. coli catabolite activator protein
    461..491     +  promoter       lac promoter: promoter for the E. coli lac operon
    499..515     +  protein_bind   lac operator: The lac repressor binds to the lac operator to inhibit transcription in E. coli. This inhibition can be relieved by adding lactose or isopropyl-β-D-thiogalactopyranoside (IPTG). lac repressor encoded by lacI
    551..1225    +  CDS            mRFP1: mRFP1 is a basic (constitutively fluorescent) red fluorescent protein published in 2002, derived from Discosoma sp.. It is reported to be a somewhat slowly-maturing monomer with low acid sensitivity.
   1312..1469    +  CDS            lacZα (fragment): LacZα fragment of β-galactosidase; lacZ fragment
   1474..1902    +  rep_origin     f1 ori (sequence partly withheld): f1 bacteriophage origin of replication; arrow indicates direction of (+) strand synthesis
   1955..2059    +  promoter       AmpR promoter: bla
   2060..2920    +  CDS            AmpR: β-lactamase; bla; confers resistance to ampicillin, carbenicillin, and related antibiotics
   3091..3679    +  rep_origin     ori: high-copy-number ColE1/pMB1/pBR322/pUC origin of replication
>Addgene plasmid #63213 | pAV10 | depositor full sequence | sequence record 113915 | pAV10 sequence 3860 bps
AGCGCCCAATACGCAAACCGCCTCTCCCCGCGCGTTGGCCGATTCATTAATGCAGCTGGCACGACAGGTT
TCCCGACTGGAAAGCGGGCAGTGAGCGCAACGCAATTAATGTGAGTTAGCTCACTCATTAGGCACCCCAG
GCTTTACACTTTATGCTTCCGGCTCGTATGTTGTGTGGAATTGTGAGCGGATAACAATTTCACACAGGAA
ACAGCTATGACCATGATTACGCCAAGCTCTAATACGACTCACTATAGGGAAAGCTTGCATGCCTGCAGGT
CGACTCTAGAGGATCGGCCGGCCCGCGGCCGCACAGTAGAGACCCAATACGCAAACCGCCTCTCCCCGCG
CGTTGGCCGATTCATTAATGCAGCTGGCACGACAGGTTTCCCGACTGGAAAGCGGGCAGTGAGCGCAACG
CAATTAATGTGAGTTAGCTCACTCATTAGGCACCCCAGGCTTTACACTTTATGCTTCCGGCTCGTATGTT
GTGTGGAATTGTGAGCGGATAACAATTTCACACATACTAGAGAAAGAGGAGAAATACTAGATGGCTTCCT
CCGAAGACGTTATCAAAGAGTTCATGCGTTTCAAAGTTCGTATGGAAGGTTCCGTTAACGGTCACGAGTT
CGAAATCGAAGGTGAAGGTGAAGGTCGTCCGTACGAAGGTACCCAGACCGCTAAACTGAAAGTTACCAAA
GGTGGTCCGCTGCCGTTCGCTTGGGACATCCTGTCCCCGCAGTTCCAGTACGGTTCCAAAGCTTACGTTA
AACACCCGGCTGACATCCCGGACTACCTGAAACTGTCCTTCCCGGAAGGTTTCAAATGGGAACGTGTTAT
GAACTTCGAAGACGGTGGTGTTGTTACCGTTACCCAGGACTCCTCCCTGCAAGACGGTGAGTTCATCTAC
AAAGTTAAACTGCGTGGTACCAACTTCCCGTCCGACGGTCCGGTTATGCAGAAAAAAACCATGGGTTGGG
AAGCTTCCACCGAACGTATGTACCCGGAAGACGGTGCTCTGAAAGGTGAAATCAAAATGCGTCTGAAACT
GAAAGACGGTGGTCACTACGACGCTGAAGTTAAAACCACCTACATGGCTAAAAAACCGGTTCAGCTGCCG
GGTGCTTACAAAACCGACATCAAACTGGACATCACCTCCCACAACGAAGACTACACCATCGTTGAACAGT
ACGAACGTGCTGAAGGTCGTCACTCCACCGGTGCTTAATAACGCTGATAGTGCTAGTGTAGATCGCTACT
AGAGCCAGGCGGTCTCATTTTAGCGGCCGCGGGCCGGCCTACCGAGCTCGAATTCACTGGCCGTCGTTTT
ACAACGTCGTGACTGGGAAAACCCTGGCGTTACCCAACTTAATCGCCTTGCAGCACATCCCCCTTTCGCC
AGCTGGCGTAATAGCGAAGAGGCCCGCACCGATCGCCCTTCCCAACAGTTGCGCAGCCTGAATGGCGAAT
GGG
[124 nt withheld, positions 1474-1597]
C
[91 nt withheld, positions 1599-1689]
A
[49 nt withheld, positions 1691-1739]
CCTTTGACGTTGGAGTCCACGTTCTTT
[37 nt withheld, positions 1767-1803]
ACCCTATCTCGGTCTATTCTTTTGATTTATAAGGGATTTTGCCGATTTCGGCCTATTGGTTAAAAAATGA
GCTGATTTAACAAAAATTTAACGCGAATTTTAACAAAATATTAACGCTTACAATTTAGGTGGCACTTTTC
GGGGAAATGTGCGCGGAACCCCTATTTGTTTATTTTTCTAAATACATTCAAATATGTATCCGCTCATGAG
ACAATAACCCTGATAAATGCTTCAATAATATTGAAAAAGGAAGAGTATGAGTATTCAACATTTCCGTGTC
GCCCTTATTCCCTTTTTTGCGGCATTTTGCCTTCCTGTTTTTGCTCACCCAGAAACGCTGGTGAAAGTAA
AAGATGCTGAAGATCAGTTGGGTGCACGAGTGGGTTACATCGAACTGGATCTCAACAGCGGTAAGATCCT
TGAGAGTTTTCGCCCCGAAGAACGTTTTCCAATGATGAGCACTTTTAAAGTTCTGCTATGTGGCGCGGTA
TTATCCCGTATTGACGCCGGGCAAGAGCAACTCGGTCGCCGCATACACTATTCTCAGAATGACTTGGTTG
AGTACTCACCAGTCACAGAAAAGCATCTTACGGATGGCATGACAGTAAGAGAATTATGCAGTGCTGCCAT
AACCATGAGTGATAACACTGCGGCCAACTTACTTCTGACAACGATCGGAGGACCGAAGGAGCTAACCGCT
TTTTTGCACAACATGGGGGATCATGTAACTCGCCTTGATCGTTGGGAACCGGAGCTGAATGAAGCCATAC
CAAACGACGAGCGTGACACCACGATGCCTGTAGCAATGGCAACAACGTTGCGCAAACTATTAACTGGCGA
ACTACTTACTCTAGCTTCCCGGCAACAATTAATAGACTGGATGGAGGCGGATAAAGTTGCAGGACCACTT
CTGCGCTCGGCCCTTCCGGCTGGCTGGTTTATTGCTGATAAATCTGGAGCCGGTGAGCGTGGATCTCGCG
GTATCATTGCAGCACTGGGGCCAGATGGTAAGCCCTCCCGTATCGTAGTTATCTACACGACGGGGAGTCA
GGCAACTATGGATGAACGAAATAGACAGATCGCTGAGATAGGTGCCTCACTGATTAAGCATTGGTAACTG
TCAGACCAAGTTTACTCATATATACTTTAGATTGATTTAAAACTTCATTTTTAATTTAAAAGGATCTAGG
TGAAGATCCTTTTTGATAATCTCATGACCAAAATCCCTTAACGTGAGTTTTCGTTCCACTGAGCGTCAGA
CCCCGTAGAAAAGATCAAAGGATCTTCTTGAGATCCTTTTTTTCTGCGCGTAATCTGCTGCTTGCAAACA
AAAAAACCACCGCTACCAGCGGTGGTTTGTTTGCCGGATCAAGAGCTACCAACTCTTTTTCCGAAGGTAA
CTGGCTTCAGCAGAGCGCAGATACCAAATACTGTCCTTCTAGTGTAGCCGTAGTTAGGCCACCACTTCAA
GAACTCTGTAGCACCGCCTACATACCTCGCTCTGCTAATCCTGTTACCAGTGGCTGCTGCCAGTGGCGAT
AAGTCGTGTCTTACCGGGTTGGACTCAAGACGATAGTTACCGGATAAGGCGCAGCGGTCGGGCTGAACGG
GGGGTTCGTGCACACAGCCCAGCTTGGAGCGAACGACCTACACCGAACTGAGATACCTACAGCGTGAGCA
TTGAGAAAGCGCCACGCTTCCCGAAGGGAGAAAGGCGGACAGGTATCCGGTAAGCGGCAGGGTCGGAACA
GGAGAGCGCACGAGGGAGCTTCCAGGGGGAAACGCCTGGTATCTTTATAGTCCTGTCGGGTTTCGCCACC
TCTGACTTGAGCGTCGATTTTTGTGATGCTCGTCAGGGGGGCGGAGCCTATGGAAAAACGCCAGCAACGC
GGCCTTTTTACGGTTCCTGGCCTTTTGCTGGCCTTTTGCTCACATGTTCTTTCCTGCGTTATCCCCTGAT
TCTGTGGATAACCGTATTACCGCCTTTGAGTGAGCTGATACCGCTCGCCGCAGCCGAACGACCGAGCGCA
GCGAGTCAGTGAGCGAGGAAGCGGAAG
