>Addgene plasmid #63213 | pAV10 | addgene partial sequence | sequence record 107820 | jkRFP-F 5'-tggtcactacgacgctgaag-3'
AGCTGCCGGGTGCTTACAAAACCGACATCAAACTGGACATCACCTCCCACAACGAAGACTACACCATCGT
TGAACAGTACGAACGTGCTGAAGGTCGTCACTCCACCGGTGCTTAATAACGCTGATAGTGCTAGTGTAGA
TCGCTACTAGAGCCAGGCGGTCTCATTTTAGCGGCCGCGGGCCGGCCTACCGAGCTCGAATTCACTGGCC
GTCGTTTTACAACGTCGTGACTGGGAAAACCCTGGCGTTACCCAACTTAATCGCCTTGCAGCACATCCCC
CTTTCGCCAGCTGGCGTAATAGCGAAGAGGCCCGCACCGATCGCCCTTCCCAACAGTTGCGCAGCCTGAA
TGGCGAATGGG
[124 nt withheld, positions 362-485]
C
[91 nt withheld, positions 487-577]
A
[49 nt withheld, positions 579-627]
CCTTTGACGTTGGAGTCCACGTTCTTT
[37 nt withheld, positions 655-691]
ACCCTATCTCGGTCTATTCTTTTGATTTATAAGGGATTTTGCCGATTTCGGCCTATTGGTTAAAAAATGA
GCTGATTTAACAAAAATTTAACGCGAATTTTAACAAAATATTAACGCTTACAATTTAGGTGGCACTTTTC
GG
