>Addgene plasmid #63213 | pAV10 | addgene partial sequence | sequence record 109091 | RNAde-BB-3 5'-tacggacgaccttcaccttc-3'
CTTCCATACGAACTTTGAAACGCATGAACTCTTTGATAACGTCTTCGGAGGAAGCCATCTAGTATTTCTC
CTCTTTCTCTAGTATGTGTGAAATTGTTATCCGCTCACAATTCCACACAACATACGAGCCGGAAGCATAA
AGTGTAAAGCCTGGGGTGCCTAATGAGTGAGCTAACTCACATTAATTGCGTTGCGCTCACTGCCCGCTTT
CCAGTCGGGAAACCTGTCGTGCCAGCTGCATTAATGAATCGGCCAACGCGCGGGGAGAGGCGGTTTGCGT
ATTGGGTCTCTACTGTGCGGCCGCGGGCCGGCCGATCCTCTAGAGTCGACCTGCAGGCATGCAAGCTTTC
CCTATAGTGAGTCGTATTAGAGCTTGGCGTAATCATGGTCATAGCTGTTTCCTGTGTGAAATTGTTATCC
GCTCACAATTCCACACAACATACGAGCCGGAAGCATAAAGTGTAAAGCCTGGGGTGCCTAATGAGTGAGC
TAACTCACATTAATTGCGTTGCGCTCACTGCCCGCTTTCCAGTCGGGAAACCTGTCGTGCCAGCTGCATT
AATGAATCGGCCAACGCGCGGGGAGAGGCGGTTTGCGTATTGGGCGCTCTTCCGCTTCCTCGCTCACTGA
CTCGCTGCGCTCGGTCGTTCGGCTGCGGCGAGCGGTATCAGCTCACTCAAAGGCGGTAATACGGTTATCC
ACAGAATCAGGGGATAACGCAGGAAAGAACATGTGAGCAAAAGGCCAGCAAAAGGCCAGGAACCGTAAAA
AGGCCGCGTTGCTGGCGTTTTTCCATAGGCTCCGCCC
